Addgene plasmid #107152: pET28-Metavinculin tail
Purpose: bacterial expression
Depositing lab: Tina Izard. Depositing organization: UF Scripps Biomedical Research. Publication: Differential lipid binding of vinculin isoforms promotes quasi-equivalent dimerization. Chinthalapudi K, Rangarajan ES, Brown DT, Izard T. Proc Natl Acad Sci U S A. 2016 Aug 23;113(34):9539-44. doi: 10.1073/pnas.1600702113. Epub 2016 Aug 8. PubMed 27503891.
Backbone
  Vector backbone: pET28
  Backbone manufacturer: Novagen (EMD Millipore)
  Vector type: Bacterial Expression
Growth in bacteria
  Bacterial resistance: Kanamycin, 50 μg/mL
  Growth temperature: 37°C
  Growth strain: DH5alpha
  Copy number: High Copy
Gene/Insert
  Gene/Insert name: metavinculin (alt name: VCL)
  Species: H. sapiens (human)
  Insert size (bp): 531
  Entrez Gene: VCL (a.k.a. CMD1W, CMH15, HEL114, MV, MVCL, VINC)
  Promoter: T7
  Tag / fusion protein: (His)8 (N terminal on backbone)
  Cloning method: Gibson Cloning
Terms and licenses: Academic/Nonprofit Terms; Industry Terms: Not Available to Industry
Depositor comments: Octahistidine and a prescission protease site in frame with metavinculin tail
How to cite: pET28-Metavinculin tail was a gift from Tina Izard (Addgene plasmid # 107152 ; http://n2t.net/addgene:107152 ; RRID:Addgene_107152)
