[The description below was written by a language model from this plasmid's Addgene catalogue record and pLannotate feature annotations shown in this document.]
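Description:
pET28-Metavinculin tail is a bacterial expression plasmid built on the Novagen pET28 backbone for producing the tail domain of human metavinculin, the muscle-associated splice isoform of vinculin encoded by VCL. It replicates in E. coli from a ColE1/pBR322-type origin. The bom and rop elements are also present, although the catalogue lists the plasmid as high copy. Selection is by kanamycin through the aph(3')-Ia resistance gene, and an f1 phage origin is also carried on the backbone.

The 531 bp insert, introduced by Gibson cloning, sits downstream of a T7 promoter fused to a lac operator and the strong T7 gene 10 ribosome binding site, with a T7 terminator closing the unit. The plasmid-borne lacI gene supplies lac repressor, so transcription stays low until IPTG is added in a host that provides T7 RNA polymerase. According to the depositor, the protein is made with an N-terminal octahistidine tag followed by a PreScission protease site in frame with the metavinculin tail, allowing metal-affinity purification and subsequent tag removal. The automated annotation detects only a short tag fragment upstream of the insert and labels the coding region by similarity to Xenopus vinculin, which reflects homology matching rather than the stated human origin. A backbone His-tag fragment is also annotated downstream of the insert, but the record does not indicate whether it is translated.

The associated publication concerns differential lipid binding and dimerization of vinculin isoforms, consistent with use of this plasmid to make recombinant protein for structural and biochemical studies.
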