Features (pLannotate 1.2.2; 20 found; start..end, strand, type, name):
      7..595     +  rep_origin     ori: high-copy-number ColE1/pMB1/pBR322/pUC origin of replication
    781..920     -  misc_feature   bom: basis of mobility region from pBR322
   1022..1213    -  CDS            rop: Rop protein, which maintains plasmids at low copy number; rop
   1230..1610    +  CDS            YPB1_ECOLX: Protein predicted: Swiss-Prot protein existence level 4. From Escherichia coli.
   1682..1973    -  CDS            TcR (fragment): tetracycline efflux protein; tet; confers resistance to tetracycline
   1988..2009    -  protein_bind   CAP binding site: CAP binding activates transcription in the presence of cAMP. E. coli catabolite activator protein
   2022..3104    -  CDS            lacI: lac repressor; lacI; The lac repressor binds to the lac operator to inhibit transcription in E. coli. This inhibition can be relieved by adding lactose or isopropyl-β-D-thiogalactopyranoside (IPTG).
   3105..3182    -  promoter       lacI promoter: lacI
   3190..3469    -  CDS            TcR (fragment): tetracycline efflux protein; tet; confers resistance to tetracycline
   3491..3509    +  promoter       T7 promoter: promoter for bacteriophage T7 RNA polymerase
   3510..3534    +  protein_bind   lac operator: The lac repressor binds to the lac operator to inhibit transcription in E. coli. This inhibition can be relieved by adding lactose or isopropyl-β-D-thiogalactopyranoside (IPTG). lac repressor encoded by lacI
   3549..3571    +  RBS            RBS: efficient ribosome binding site from bacteriophage T7 gene 10 (Olins and Rangwala, 1989)
   3590..3606    +  CDS            capTEV™ (fragment): composite tag for in vivo biotinylation, TEV protease cleavage, and 6xHis tagging
   3647..4171    +  CDS            vcl (fragment): VINC_XENLA - Experimental evidence at transcript level: Swiss-Prot protein existence level 2. Involved in cell adhesion. May be involved in the attachment of the actin-based microfilaments to the plasma membrane. From Xenopus laevis (African clawed frog).
   4221..4238    +  CDS            9xHis (fragment): 9xHis affinity tag
   4248..4297    +  CDS            SET1 (fragment): solubility-enhancement tag derived from T7 phage gene 10B
   4305..4352    +  terminator     T7 terminator: transcription terminator for bacteriophage T7 RNA polymerase
   4389..4817    +  rep_origin     f1 ori (sequence partly withheld): f1 bacteriophage origin of replication; arrow indicates direction of (+) strand synthesis
   4870..4927    +  promoter       AmpR promoter (fragment): bla
   4936..5751    -  CDS            KanR: aminoglycoside phosphotransferase; aph(3')-Ia; confers resistance to kanamycin in bacteria or G418 (Geneticin®) in eukaryotes
>Addgene plasmid #107152 | pET28-Metavinculin tail | addgene full sequence | sequence record 204302 | Addgene NGS Result
ATCTTCTTGAGATCCTTTTTTTCTGCGCGTAATCTGCTGCTTGCAAACAAAAAAACCACCGCTACCAGCG
GTGGTTTGTTTGCCGGATCAAGAGCTACCAACTCTTTTTCCGAAGGTAACTGGCTTCAGCAGAGCGCAGA
TACCAAATACTGTCCTTCTAGTGTAGCCGTAGTTAGGCCACCACTTCAAGAACTCTGTAGCACCGCCTAC
ATACCTCGCTCTGCTAATCCTGTTACCAGTGGCTGCTGCCAGTGGCGATAAGTCGTGTCTTACCGGGTTG
GACTCAAGACGATAGTTACCGGATAAGGCGCAGCGGTCGGGCTGAACGGGGGGTTCGTGCACACAGCCCA
GCTTGGAGCGAACGACCTACACCGAACTGAGATACCTACAGCGTGAGCTATGAGAAAGCGCCACGCTTCC
CGAAGGGAGAAAGGCGGACAGGTATCCGGTAAGCGGCAGGGTCGGAACAGGAGAGCGCACGAGGGAGCTT
CCAGGGGGAAACGCCTGGTATCTTTATAGTCCTGTCGGGTTTCGCCACCTCTGACTTGAGCGTCGATTTT
TGTGATGCTCGTCAGGGGGGCGGAGCCTATGGAAAAACGCCAGCAACGCGGCCTTTTTACGGTTCCTGGC
CTTTTGCTGGCCTTTTGCTCACATGTTCTTTCCTGCGTTATCCCCTGATTCTGTGGATAACCGTATTACC
GCCTTTGAGTGAGCTGATACCGCTCGCCGCAGCCGAACGACCGAGCGCAGCGAGTCAGTGAGCGAGGAAG
CGGAAGAGCGCCTGATGCGGTATTTTCTCCTTACGCATCTGTGCGGTATTTCACACCGCAATGGTGCACT
CTCAGTACAATCTGCTCTGATGCCGCATAGTTAAGCCAGTATACACTCCGCTATCGCTACGTGACTGGGT
CATGGCTGCGCCCCGACACCCGCCAACACCCGCTGACGCGCCCTGACGGGCTTGTCTGCTCCCGGCATCC
GCTTACAGACAAGCTGTGACCGTCTCCGGGAGCTGCATGTGTCAGAGGTTTTCACCGTCATCACCGAAAC
GCGCGAGGCAGCTGCGGTAAAGCTCATCAGCGTGGTCGTGAAGCGATTCACAGATGTCTGCCTGTTCATC
CGCGTCCAGCTCGTTGAGTTTCTCCAGAAGCGTTAATGTCTGGCTTCTGATAAAGCGGGCCATGTTAAGG
GCGGTTTTTTCCTGTTTGGTCACTGATGCCTCCGTGTAAGGGGGATTTCTGTTCATGGGGGTAATGATAC
CGATGAAACGAGAGAGGATGCTCACGATACGGGTTACTGATGATGAACATGCCCGGTTACTGGAACGTTG
TGAGGGTAAACAACTGGCGGTATGGATGCGGCGGGACCAGAGAAAAATCACTCAGGGTCAATGCCAGCGC
TTCGTTAATACAGATGTAGGTGTTCCACAGGGTAGCCAGCAGCATCCTGCGATGCAGATCCGGAACATAA
TGGTGCAGGGCGCTGACTTCCGCGTTTCCAGACTTTACGAAACACGGAAACCGAAGACCATTCATGTTGT
TGCTCAGGTCGCAGACGTTTTGCAGCAGCAGTCGCTTCACGTTCGCTCGCGTATCGGTGATTCATTCTGC
TAACCAGTAAGGCAACCCCGCCAGCCTAGCCGGGTCCTCAACGACAGGAGCACGATCATGCGCACCCGTG
GGGCCGCCATGCCGGCGATAATGGCCTGCTTCTCGCCGAAACGTTTGGTGGCGGGACCAGTGACGAAGGC
TTGAGCGAGGGCGTGCAAGATTCCGAATACCGCAAGCGACAGGCCGATCATCGTCGCGCTCCAGCGAAAG
CGGTCCTCGCCGAAAATGACCCAGAGCGCTGCCGGCACCTGTCCTACGAGTTGCATGATAAAGAAGACAG
TCATAAGTGCGGCGACGATAGTCATGCCCCGCGCCCACCGGAAGGAGCTGACTGGGTTGAAGGCTCTCAA
GGGCATCGGTCGAGATCCCGGTGCCTAATGAGTGAGCTAACTTACATTAATTGCGTTGCGCTCACTGCCC
GCTTTCCAGTCGGGAAACCTGTCGTGCCAGCTGCATTAATGAATCGGCCAACGCGCGGGGAGAGGCGGTT
TGCGTATTGGGCGCCAGGGTGGTTTTTCTTTTCACCAGTGAGACGGGCAACAGCTGATTGCCCTTCACCG
CCTGGCCCTGAGAGAGTTGCAGCAAGCGGTCCACGCTGGTTTGCCCCAGCAGGCGAAAATCCTGTTTGAT
GGTGGTTAACGGCGGGATATAACATGAGCTGTCTTCGGTATCGTCGTATCCCACTACCGAGATATCCGCA
CCAACGCGCAGCCCGGACTCGGTAATGGCGCGCATTGCGCCCAGCGCCATCTGATCGTTGGCAACCAGCA
TCGCAGTGGGAACGATGCCCTCATTCAGCATTTGCATGGTTTGTTGAAAACCGGACATGGCACTCCAGTC
GCCTTCCCGTTCCGCTATCGGCTGAATTTGATTGCGAGTGAGATATTTATGCCAGCCAGCCAGACGCAGA
CGCGCCGAGACAGAACTTAATGGGCCCGCTAACAGCGCGATTTGCTGGTGACCCAATGCGACCAGATGCT
CCACGCCCAGTCGCGTACCGTCTTCATGGGAGAAAATAATACTGTTGATGGGTGTCTGGTCAGAGACATC
AAGAAATAACGCCGGAACATTAGTGCAGGCAGCTTCCACAGCAATGGCATCCTGGTCATCCAGCGGATAG
TTAATGATCAGCCCACTGACGCGTTGCGCGAGAAGATTGTGCACCGCCGCTTTACAGGCTTCGACGCCGC
TTCGTTCTACCATCGACACCACCACGCTGGCACCCAGTTGATCGGCGCGAGATTTAATCGCCGCGACAAT
TTGCGACGGCGCGTGCAGGGCCAGACTGGAGGTGGCAACGCCAATCAGCAACGACTGTTTGCCCGCCAGT
TGTTGTGCCACGCGGTTGGGAATGTAATTCAGCTCCGCCATCGCCGCTTCCACTTTTTCCCGCGTTTTCG
CAGAAACGTGGCTGGCCTGGTTCACCACGCGGGAAACGGTCTGATAAGAGACACCGGCATACTCTGCGAC
ATCGTATAACGTTACTGGTTTCACATTCACCACCCTGAATTGACTCTCTTCCGGGCGCTATCATGCCATA
CCGCGAAAGGTTTTGCGCCATTCGATGGTGTCCGGGATCTCGACGCTCTCCCTTATGCGACTCCTGCATT
AGGAAGCAGCCCAGTAGTAGGTTGAGGCCGTTGAGCACCGCCGCCGCAAGGAATGGTGCATGCAAGGAGA
TGGCGCCCAACAGTCCCCCGGCCACGGGGCCTGCCACCATACCCACGCCGAAACAAGCGCTCATGAGCCC
GAAGTGGCGAGCCCGATCTTCCCCATCGGTGATGTCGGCGATATAGGCGCCAGCAACCGCACCTGTGGCG
CCGGTGATGCCGGCCACGATGCGTCCGGCGTAGAGGATCGAGATCTCGATCCCGCGAAATTAATACGACT
CACTATAGGGGAATTGTGAGCGGATAACAATTCCCCTCTAGAAATAATTTTGTTTAACTTTAAGAAGGAG
ATATACCATGGGCAGCAGCCATCATCATCATCATCACCATCATCTGGAAGTTCTGTTCCAGGGGCCCCAT
ATGAATCAGCCGGTCAACCAGCCCATTCTGGCCGCGGCTCAGTCCTTGCATCGGGAAGCTACCAAGTGGT
CTAGTAAGGGCAATGACATCATTGCAGCAGCCAAGCGCATGGCTCTGCTGATGGCTGAGATGTCTCGGCT
GGTAAGAGGGGGCAGTGGTACCAAGCGGGCACTCATTCAGTGTGCCAAGGACATCGCCAAGGCCTCAGAT
GAGGTGACTCGGTTGGCCAAGGAGGTTGCCAAGCAGTGCACAGATAAACGGATTAGAACCAACCTCTTAC
AGGTATGTGAGCGAATCCCAACCATAAGCACCCAGCTCAAAATCCTGTCCACAGTGAAGGCCACCATGCT
GGGCCGGACCAACATCAGTGATGAGGAGTCTGAGCAGGCCACAGAGATGCTGGTTCACAATGCCCAGAAC
CTCATGCAGTCTGTGAAGGAGACTGTGCGGGAAGCTGAAGCTGCTTCAATCAAAATTCGAACAGATGCTG
GATTTACACTGCGCTGGGTTAGAAAGACTCCCTGGTACCAGTGAGGATCCGAATTCGAGCTCCGTCGACA
AGCTTGCGGCCGCACTCGAGCACCACCACCACCACCACTGAGATCCGGCTGCTAACAAAGCCCGAAAGGA
AGCTGAGTTGGCTGCTGCCACCGCTGAGCAATAACTAGCATAACCCCTTGGGGCCTCTAAACGGGTCTTG
AGGGGTTTTTTGCTGAAAGGAGGAACTATATCCGGATTGGCGAATGGG
[124 nt withheld, positions 4389-4512]
C
[91 nt withheld, positions 4514-4604]
A
[49 nt withheld, positions 4606-4654]
CCTTTGACGTTGGAGTCCACGTTCTTT
[37 nt withheld, positions 4682-4718]
ACCCTATCTCGGTCTATTCTTTTGATTTATAAGGGATTTTGCCGATTTCGGCCTATTGGTTAAAAAATGA
GCTGATTTAACAAAAATTTAACGCGAATTTTAACAAAATATTAACGCTTACAATTTAGGTGGCACTTTTC
GGGGAAATGTGCGCGGAACCCCTATTTGTTTATTTTTCTAAATACATTCAAATATGTATCCGCTCATGAA
TTAATTCTTAGAAAAACTCATCGAGCATCAAATGAAACTGCAATTTATTCATATCAGGATTATCAATACC
ATATTTTTGAAAAAGCCGTTTCTGTAATGAAGGAGAAAACTCACCGAGGCAGTTCCATAGGATGGCAAGA
TCCTGGTATCGGTCTGCGATTCCGACTCGTCCAACATCAATACAACCTATTAATTTCCCCTCGTCAAAAA
TAAGGTTATCAAGTGAGAAATCACCATGAGTGACGACTGAATCCGGTGAGAATGGCAAAAGTTTATGCAT
TTCTTTCCAGACTTGTTCAACAGGCCAGCCATTACGCTCGTCATCAAAATCACTCGCATCAACCAAACCG
TTATTCATTCGTGATTGCGCCTGAGCGAGACGAAATACGCGATCGCTGTTAAAAGGACAATTACAAACAG
GAATCGAATGCAACCGGCGCAGGAACACTGCCAGCGCATCAACAATATTTTCACCTGAATCAGGATATTC
TTCTAATACCTGGAATGCTGTTTTCCCGGGGATCGCAGTGGTGAGTAACCATGCATCATCAGGAGTACGG
ATAAAATGCTTGATGGTCGGAAGAGGCATAAATTCCGTCAGCCAGTTTAGTCTGACCATCTCATCTGTAA
CATCATTGGCAACGCTACCTTTGCCATGTTTCAGAAACAACTCTGGCGCATCGGGCTTCCCATACAATCG
ATAGATTGTCGCACCTGATTGCCCGACATTATCGCGAGCCCATTTATACCCATATAAATCAGCATCCATG
TTGGAATTTAATCGCGGCCTAGAGCAAGACGTTTCCCGTTGAATATGGCTCATAACACCCCTTGTATTAC
TGTTTATGTAAGCAGACAGTTTTATTGTTCATGACCAAAATCCCTTAACGTGAGTTTTCGTTCCACTGAG
CGTCAGACCCCGTAGAAAAGATCAAAGG
